>Addgene plasmid #216701 | 2CT-PacerRH K534N | depositor full sequence | sequence record 422726 | 2CT-PacerRH K534N sequence 6673 bps
TTCTTGAAGACGAAAGGGCCTCGTGATACGCCTATTTTTATAGGTTAATGTCATGATAATAATGGTTTCT
TAGACGTCAGGTGGCACTTTTCGGGGAAATGTGCGCGGAACCCCTATTTGTTTATTTTTCTAAATACATT
CAAATATGTATCCGCTCATGAGACAATAACCCTGATAAATGCTTCAATAACATTGAAAAAGGAAGAGTAT
GAGTATTCAACATTTCCGTGTCGCCCTTATTCCCTTTTTTGCGGCATTTTGCCTTCCTGTTTTTGCTCAC
CCAGAAACGCTGGTGAAAGTAAAAGATGCTGAAGATCAGTTGGGTGCACGAGTGGGTTACATCGAACTGG
ATCTCAACAGCGGTAAGATCCTTGAGAGTTTTCGCCCCGAAGAACGTTTTCCAATGATGAGCACTTTTAA
AGTTCTGCTATGTGGCGCGGTATTATCCCGTGTTGACGCCGGGCAAGAGCAACTCGGTCGCCGCATACAC
TATTCTCAGAATGACTTGGTTGAGTACTCACCAGTCACAGAAAAGCATCTTACGGATGGCATGACAGTAA
GAGAATTATGCAGTGCTGCCATAACCATGAGTGATAACACTGCGGCCAACTTACTTCTGACAACGATCGG
AGGACCGAAGGAGCTAACCGCTTTTTTGCACAACATGGGGGATCATGTAACTCGCCTTGATCGTTGGGAA
CCGGAGCTGAATGAAGCCATACCAAACGACGAGCGTGACACCACGATGCCTGCAGCAATGGCAACAACGT
TGCGCAAACTATTAACTGGCGAACTACTTACTCTAGCTTCCCGGCAACAATTAATAGACTGGATGGAGGC
GGATAAAGTTGCAGGACCACTTCTGCGCTCGGCCCTTCCGGCTGGCTGGTTTATTGCTGATAAATCTGGA
GCCGGTGAGCGTGGGTCTCGCGGTATCATTGCAGCACTGGGGCCAGATGGTAAGCCCTCCCGTATCGTAG
TTATCTACACGACGGGGAGTCAGGCAACTATGGATGAACGAAATAGACAGATCGCTGAGATAGGTGCCTC
ACTGATTAAGCATTGGTAACTGTCAGACCAAGTTTACTCATATATACTTTAGATTGATTTAAAACTTCAT
TTTTAATTTAAAAGGATCTAGGTGAAGATCCTTTTTGATAATCTCATGACCAAAATCCCTTAACGTGAGT
TTTCGTTCCACTGAGCGTCAGACCCCGTAGAAAAGATCAAAGGATCTTCTTGAGATCCTTTTTTTCTGCG
CGTAATCTGCTGCTTGCAAACAAAAAAACCACCGCTACCAGCGGTGGTTTGTTTGCCGGATCAAGAGCTA
CCAACTCTTTTTCCGAAGGTAACTGGCTTCAGCAGAGCGCAGATACCAAATACTGTCCTTCTAGTGTAGC
CGTAGTTAGGCCACCACTTCAAGAACTCTGTAGCACCGCCTACATACCTCGCTCTGCTAATCCTGTTACC
AGTGGCTGCTGCCAGTGGCGATAAGTCGTGTCTTACCGGGTTGGACTCAAGACGATAGTTACCGGATAAG
GCGCAGCGGTCGGGCTGAACGGGGGGTTCGTGCACACAGCCCAGCTTGGAGCGAACGACCTACACCGAAC
TGAGATACCTACAGCGTGAGCTATGAGAAAGCGCCACGCTTCCCGAAGGGAGAAAGGCGGACAGGTATCC
GGTAAGCGGCAGGGTCGGAACAGGAGAGCGCACGAGGGAGCTTCCAGGGGGAAACGCCTGGTATCTTTAT
AGTCCTGTCGGGTTTCGCCACCTCTGACTTGAGCGTCGATTTTTGTGATGCTCGTCAGGGGGGCGGAGCC
TATGGAAAAACGCCAGCAACGCGGCCTTTTTACGGTTCCTGGCCTTTTGCTGGCCTTTTGCTCACATGTT
CTTTCCTGCGTTATCCCCTGATTCTGTGGATAACCGTATTACCGCCTTTGAGTGAGCTGATACCGCTCGC
CGCAGCCGAACGACCGAGCGCAGCGAGTCAGTGAGCGAGGAAGCGGAAGAGCGCCTGATGCGGTATTTTC
TCCTTACGCATCTGTGCGGTATTTCACACCGCATATATGGTGCACTCTCAGTACAATCTGCTCTGATGCC
GCATAGTTAAGCCAGTATACACTCCGCTATCGCTACGTGACTGGGTCATGGCTGCGCCCCGACACCCGCC
AACACCCGCTGACGCGCCCTGACGGGCTTGTCTGCTCCCGGCATCCGCTTACAGACAAGCTGTGACCGTC
TCCGGGAGCTGCATGTGTCAGAGGTTTTCACCGTCATCACCGAAACGCGCGAGGCAGCTGCGGTAAAGCT
CATCAGCGTGGTCGTGAAGCGATTCACAGATGTCTGCCTGTTCATCCGCGTCCAGCTCGTTGAGTTTCTC
CAGAAGCGTTAATGTCTGGCTTCTGATAAAGCGGGCCATGTTAAGGGCGGTTTTTTCCTGTTTGGTCACT
GATGCCTCCGTGTAAGGGGGATTTCTGTTCATGGGGGTAATGATACCGATGAAACGAGAGAGGATGCTCA
CGATACGGGTTACTGATGATGAACATGCCCGGTTACTGGAACGTTGTGAGGGTAAACAACTGGCGGTATG
GATGCGGCGGGACCAGAGAAAAATCACTCAGGGTCAATGCCAGCGCTTCGTTAATACAGATGTAGGTGTT
CCACAGGGTAGCCAGCAGCATCCTGCGATGCAGATCCGGAACATAATGGTGCAGGGCGCTGACTTCCGCG
TTTCCAGACTTTACGAAACACGGAAACCGAAGACCATTCATGTTGTTGCTCAGGTCGCAGACGTTTTGCA
GCAGCAGTCGCTTCACGTTCGCTCGCGTATCGGTGATTCATTCTGCTAACCAGTAAGGCAACCCCGCCAG
CCTAGCCGGGTCCTCAACGACAGGAGCACGATCATGCGCACCCGTGGCCAGGACCCAACGCTGCCCGAGA
TGCGCCGCGTGCGGCTGCTGGAGATGGCGGACGCGATGGATATGTTCTGCCAAGGGTTGGTTTGCGCATT
CACAGTTCTCCGCAAGAATTGATTGGCTCCAATTCTTGGAGTGGTGAATCCGTTAGCGAGGTGCCGCCGG
CTTCCATTCAGGTCGAGGTGGCCCGGCTCCATGCACCGCGACGCAACGCGGGGAGGCAGACAAGGTATAG
GGCGGCGCCTACAATCCATGCCAACCCGTTCCATGTGCTCGCCGAGGCGGCATAAATCGCCGTGACGATC
AGCGGTCCAGTGATCGAAGTTAGGCTGGTAAGAGCCGCGAGCGATCCTTGAAGCTGTCCCTGATGGTCGT
CATCTACCTGCCTGGACAGCATGGCCTGCAACGCGGGCATCCCGATGCCGCCGGAAGCGAGAAGAATCAT
AATGGGGAAGGCCATCCAGCCTCGCGTCGCGAACGCCAGCAAGACGTAGCCCAGCGCGTCGGCCGCCATG
CCGGCGATAATGGCCTGCTTCTCGCCGAAACGTTTGGTGGCGGGACCAGTGACGAAGGCTTGAGCGAGGG
CGTGCAAGATTCCGAATACCGCAAGCGACAGGCCGATCATCGTCGCGCTCCAGCGAAAGCGGTCCTCGCC
GAAAATGACCCAGAGCGCTGCCGGCACCTGTCCTACGAGTTGCATGATAAAGAAGACAGTCATAAGTGCG
GCGACGATAGTCATGCCCCGCGCCCACCGGAAGGAGCTGACTGGGTTGAAGGCTCTCAAGGGCATCGGTC
GACGCTCTCCCTTATGCGACTCCTGCATTAGGAAGCAGCCCAGTAGTAGGTTGAGGCCGTTGAGCACCGC
CGCCGCAAGGAATGGTGCATGCAAGGAGATGGCGCCCAACAGTCCCCCGGCCACGGGGCCTGCCACCATA
CCCACGCCGAAACAAGCGCTCATGAGCCCGAAGTGGCGAGCCCGATCTTCCCCATCGGTGATGTCGGCGA
TATAGGCGCCAGCAACCGCACCTGTGGCGCCGGTGATGCCGGCCACGATGCGTCCGGCGTAGAGGATCGA
GATCTCGATCCCGCGAAATTAATACGACTCACTATAGGGAGACCACAACGGTTTCCCTCTAGTGCCGGCT
CCGGAGAGCTCTTTAATTAAGCGGCCGCCCTGCAGGACTCGAGTTCTAGAAATAATTTTGTTTAACTTTA
AGAAGGAGATATACATATGAAATCTTCTCACCATCACCATCACCATGGTTCTTCTATGAAAATCGAAGAA
GGTAAACTGGTAATCTGGATTAACGGCGATAAAGGCTATAACGGTCTCGCTGAAGTCGGTAAGAAATTCG
AGAAAGATACCGGAATTAAAGTCACCGTTGAGCATCCGGATAAACTGGAAGAGAAATTCCCACAGGTTGC
GGCAACTGGCGATGGCCCTGACATTATCTTCTGGGCACACGACCGCTTTGGTGGCTACGCTCAATCTGGC
CTGTTGGCTGAAATCACCCCGGACAAAGCGTTCCAGGACAAGCTGTATCCGTTTACCTGGGATGCCGTAC
GTTACAACGGCAAGCTGATTGCTTACCCGATCGCTGTTGAAGCGTTATCGCTGATTTATAACAAAGATCT
GCTGCCGAACCCGCCAAAAACCTGGGAAGAGATCCCGGCGCTGGATAAAGAACTGAAAGCGAAAGGTAAG
AGCGCGCTGATGTTCAACCTGCAAGAACCGTACTTCACCTGGCCGCTGATTGCTGCTGACGGGGGTTATG
CGTTCAAGTATGAAAACGGCAAGTACGACATTAAAGACGTGGGCGTGGATAACGCTGGCGCGAAAGCGGG
TCTGACCTTCCTGGTTGACCTGATTAAAAACAAACACATGAATGCAGACACCGATTACTCCATCGCAGAA
GCTGCCTTTAATAAAGGCGAAACAGCGATGACCATCAACGGCCCGTGGGCATGGTCCAACATCGACACCA
GCAAAGTGAATTATGGTGTAACGGTACTGCCGACCTTCAAGGGTCAACCATCCAAACCGTTCGTTGGCGT
GCTGAGCGCAGGTATTAACGCCGCCAGTCCGAACAAAGAGCTGGCAAAAGAGTTCCTCGAAAACTATCTG
CTGACTGATGAAGGTCTGGAAGCGGTTAATAAAGACAAACCGCTGGGTGCCGTAGCGCTGAAGTCTTACG
AGGAAGAGTTGGCGAAAGATCCACGTATTGCCGCCACTATGGAAAACGCCCAGAAAGGTGAAATCATGCC
GAACATCCCGCAGATGTCCGCTTTCTGGTATGCCGTGCGTACTGCGGTGATCAACGCCGCCAGCGGTCGT
CAGACTGTCGATGAAGCCCTGAAAGACGCGCAGACTAATTCGAGCTCGAACAACAACAACAATAACAATA
ACAACAACCTCGGGATCGAGGAAAACCTGTACTTCCAATCCAATGCAAGGGACCTGGTGGTGGCCGCTCA
GAACTTCTTCTGCGCTGGTTGTGGAACCCCTGTGGAGCCTAAGTTCGTGAAGAGACTGCGTTACTGCGAA
TACCTGGGAAAGTACTTCTGCGACTGCTGCCACTCCTACGCTGAGTCTTGCATCCCAGCCCGCATCCTGA
TGATGTGGGACTTCAAGAAGTACTACGTGTCCAACTTCTCTAAGCAGCTGCTGGACAGCATCTGGCACCA
GCCCATCTTCAACCTGCTGAGCATCGGACAGTCCCTGTACGCCAAGGCTAAGGAACTGGACAGAGTGAAG
GAGATCCAGGAACAGCTGTTCCACATCAAGAACCTGCTGAAGACCTGCCGTTTCGCCAACTCTGCTCTGA
AGGAGTTCGAGCAGGTGCCTGGCCACCTGACCGACGAGCTGCACCTGTTCAGCCTGGAAGACCTGGTGAG
AATCAAGAAGGGCCTGCTGGCTCCACTGCTGAAGGACATCCTGAAGGCCAGCCTGGCTCACGTGGCTGGA
TGTGAGCTGTGCCAGGGCAAGGGCTTCATCTGCGAGTTCTGCCAGAACACCACCGTGATCTTCCCCTTCC
AGACTGCTACCTGCCGCCGCTGCTCCGCCTGCCGCGCTTGCTTCCACAAGCAGTGCTTCCAGAGCAGCGA
GTGCCCTAGATGTGCCCGTATTACTGCTCGTAGAAAACTCCTGGAAAGTGTCGCCTCCGCCGCCACCATT
GGAAGTGGATAACGGATCCGCGATCGCGGCGCGCCACCTGGTGGCCGGCCGGTACCACGCGTGCGCGCTG
ATCCGGCTGCTAACAAAGCCCGAAAGGAAGCTGAGTTGGCTGCTGCCACCGCTGAGCAATAACTAGCATA
ACCCCTTGGGGCCTCTAAACGGGTCTTGAGGGGTTTTTTGCTGAAAGGAGGAACTATATCCGGATATCCA
CAGGACGGGTGTGGTCGCCATGATCGCGTAGTCGATAGTGGCTCCAAGTAGCGAAGCGAGCAGGACTGGG
CGGCGGCCAAAGCGGTCGGACAGTGCTCCGAGAACGGGTGCGCATAGAAATTGCATCAACGCATATAGCG
CTAGCAGCACGCCATAGTGACTGGCGATGCTGTCGGAATGGACGATATCCCGCAAGAGGCCCGGCAGTAC
CGGCATAACCAAGCCTATGCCTACAGCATCCAGGGTGACGGTGCCGAGGATGACGATGAGCGCATTGTTA
GATTTCATACACGGTGCCTGACTGCGTTAGCAATTTAACTGTGATAAACTACCGCATTAAAGCTTATCGA
TGATAAGCTGTCAAACATGAGAA
Features (pLannotate 1.2.2; 17 found; start..end, strand, type, name):
    104..208     +  promoter       AmpR promoter: bla
    209..1069    +  CDS            AmpR: β-lactamase; bla; confers resistance to ampicillin, carbenicillin, and related antibiotics
   1240..1828    +  rep_origin     ori: high-copy-number ColE1/pMB1/pBR322/pUC origin of replication
   2014..2156    -  misc_feature   bom: basis of mobility region from pBR322
   2258..2449    -  CDS            rop: Rop protein, which maintains plasmids at low copy number; rop
   2466..2846    +  CDS            YPB1_ECOLX: Protein predicted: Swiss-Prot protein existence level 4. From Escherichia coli.
   3088..3988    -  CDS            TcR (fragment): tetracycline efflux protein; tet; confers resistance to tetracycline
   4010..4028    +  promoter       T7 promoter: promoter for bacteriophage T7 RNA polymerase
   4117..4139    +  RBS            RBS: efficient ribosome binding site from bacteriophage T7 gene 10 (Olins and Rangwala, 1989)
   4159..4176    +  CDS            6xHis: 6xHis affinity tag
   4186..5286    +  CDS            MBP: maltose binding protein from E. coli; malE (mutated); This version of the gene does not encode a signal sequence, so MBP will remain in the cytosol.
   5341..5357    +  CDS            TEV site (fragment): tobacco etch virus (TEV) protease recognition and cleavage site
   5368..6087    +  CDS            RUBCNL (fragment): PACER_HUMAN - Also known as C13orf18 From Homo sapiens (Human).
   6166..6215    +  CDS            SET1 (fragment): solubility-enhancement tag derived from T7 phage gene 10B
   6223..6270    +  terminator     T7 terminator: transcription terminator for bacteriophage T7 RNA polymerase
   6296..6588    -  CDS            TcR (fragment): tetracycline efflux protein; tet; confers resistance to tetracycline
   6636..6664    -  promoter       tet promoter: E. coli promoter for tetracycline efflux protein gene
