>Addgene plasmid #216701 | 2CT-PacerRH K534N | addgene full sequence | sequence record 438400 | Addgene NGS Result
TTCTTGAAGACGAAAGGGCCTCGTGATACGCCTATTTTTATAGGTTAATGTCATGATAATAATGGTTTCT
TAGACGTCAGGTGGCACTTTTCGGGGAAATGTGCGCGGAACCCCTATTTGTTTATTTTTCTAAATACATT
CAAATATGTATCCGCTCATGAGACAATAACCCTGATAAATGCTTCAATAACATTGAAAAAGGAAGAGTAT
GAGTATTCAACATTTCCGTGTCGCCCTTATTCCCTTTTTTGCGGCATTTTGCCTTCCTGTTTTTGCTCAC
CCAGAAACGCTGGTGAAAGTAAAAGATGCTGAAGATCAGTTGGGTGCACGAGTGGGTTACATCGAACTGG
ATCTCAACAGCGGTAAGATCCTTGAGAGTTTTCGCCCCGAAGAACGTTTTCCAATGATGAGCACTTTTAA
AGTTCTGCTATGTGGCGCGGTATTATCCCGTGTTGACGCCGGGCAAGAGCAACTCGGTCGCCGCATACAC
TATTCTCAGAATGACTTGGTTGAGTACTCACCAGTCACAGAAAAGCATCTTACGGATGGCATGACAGTAA
GAGAATTATGCAGTGCTGCCATAACCATGAGTGATAACACTGCGGCCAACTTACTTCTGACAACGATCGG
AGGACCGAAGGAGCTAACCGCTTTTTTGCACAACATGGGGGATCATGTAACTCGCCTTGATCGTTGGGAA
CCGGAGCTGAATGAAGCCATACCAAACGACGAGCGTGACACCACGATGCCTGCAGCAATGGCAACAACGT
TGCGCAAACTATTAACTGGCGAACTACTTACTCTAGCTTCCCGGCAACAATTAATAGACTGGATGGAGGC
GGATAAAGTTGCAGGACCACTTCTGCGCTCGGCCCTTCCGGCTGGCTGGTTTATTGCTGATAAATCTGGA
GCCGGTGAGCGTGGGTCTCGCGGTATCATTGCAGCACTGGGGCCAGATGGTAAGCCCTCCCGTATCGTAG
TTATCTACACGACGGGGAGTCAGGCAACTATGGATGAACGAAATAGACAGATCGCTGAGATAGGTGCCTC
ACTGATTAAGCATTGGTAACTGTCAGACCAAGTTTACTCATATATACTTTAGATTGATTTAAAACTTCAT
TTTTAATTTAAAAGGATCTAGGTGAAGATCCTTTTTGATAATCTCATGACCAAAATCCCTTAACGTGAGT
TTTCGTTCCACTGAGCGTCAGACCCCGTAGAAAAGATCAAAGGATCTTCTTGAGATCCTTTTTTTCTGCG
CGTAATCTGCTGCTTGCAAACAAAAAAACCACCGCTACCAGCGGTGGTTTGTTTGCCGGATCAAGAGCTA
CCAACTCTTTTTCCGAAGGTAACTGGCTTCAGCAGAGCGCAGATACCAAATACTGTCCTTCTAGTGTAGC
CGTAGTTAGGCCACCACTTCAAGAACTCTGTAGCACCGCCTACATACCTCGCTCTGCTAATCCTGTTACC
AGTGGCTGCTGCCAGTGGCGATAAGTCGTGTCTTACCGGGTTGGACTCAAGACGATAGTTACCGGATAAG
GCGCAGCGGTCGGGCTGAACGGGGGGTTCGTGCACACAGCCCAGCTTGGAGCGAACGACCTACACCGAAC
TGAGATACCTACAGCGTGAGCTATGAGAAAGCGCCACGCTTCCCGAAGGGAGAAAGGCGGACAGGTATCC
GGTAAGCGGCAGGGTCGGAACAGGAGAGCGCACGAGGGAGCTTCCAGGGGGAAACGCCTGGTATCTTTAT
AGTCCTGTCGGGTTTCGCCACCTCTGACTTGAGCGTCGATTTTTGTGATGCTCGTCAGGGGGGCGGAGCC
TATGGAAAAACGCCAGCAACGCGGCCTTTTTACGGTTCCTGGCCTTTTGCTGGCCTTTTGCTCACATGTT
CTTTCCTGCGTTATCCCCTGATTCTGTGGATAACCGTATTACCGCCTTTGAGTGAGCTGATACCGCTCGC
CGCAGCCGAACGACCGAGCGCAGCGAGTCAGTGAGCGAGGAAGCGGAAGAGCGCCTGATGCGGTATTTTC
TCCTTACGCATCTGTGCGGTATTTCACACCGCAATGGTGCACTCTCAGTACAATCTGCTCTGATGCCGCA
TAGTTAAGCCAGTATACACTCCGCTATCGCTACGTGACTGGGTCATGGCTGCGCCCCGACACCCGCCAAC
ACCCGCTGACGCGCCCTGACGGGCTTGTCTGCTCCCGGCATCCGCTTACAGACAAGCTGTGACCGTCTCC
GGGAGCTGCATGTGTCAGAGGTTTTCACCGTCATCACCGAAACGCGCGAGGCAGCTGCGGTAAAGCTCAT
CAGCGTGGTCGTGAAGCGATTCACAGATGTCTGCCTGTTCATCCGCGTCCAGCTCGTTGAGTTTCTCCAG
AAGCGTTAATGTCTGGCTTCTGATAAAGCGGGCCATGTTAAGGGCGGTTTTTTCCTGTTTGGTCACTGAT
GCCTCCGTGTAAGGGGGATTTCTGTTCATGGGGGTAATGATACCGATGAAACGAGAGAGGATGCTCACGA
TACGGGTTACTGATGATGAACATGCCCGGTTACTGGAACGTTGTGAGGGTAAACAACTGGCGGTATGGAT
GCGGCGGGACCAGAGAAAAATCACTCAGGGTCAATGCCAGCGCTTCGTTAATACAGATGTAGGTGTTCCA
CAGGGTAGCCAGCAGCATCCTGCGATGCAGATCCGGAACATAATGGTGCAGGGCGCTGACTTCCGCGTTT
CCAGACTTTACGAAACACGGAAACCGAAGACCATTCATGTTGTTGCTCAGGTCGCAGACGTTTTGCAGCA
GCAGTCGCTTCACGTTCGCTCGCGTATCGGTGATTCATTCTGCTAACCAGTAAGGCAACCCCGCCAGCCT
AGCCGGGTCCTCAACGACAGGAGCACGATCATGCGCACCCGTGGCCAGGACCCAACGCTGCCCGAGATGC
GCCGCGTGCGGCTGCTGGAGATGGCGGACGCGATGGATATGTTCTGCCAAGGGTTGGTTTGCGCATTCAC
AGTTCTCCGCAAGAATTGATTGGCTCCAATTCTTGGAGTGGTGAATCCGTTAGCGAGGTGCCGCCGGCTT
CCATTCAGGTCGAGGTGGCCCGGCTCCATGCACCGCGACGCAACGCGGGGAGGCAGACAAGGTATAGGGC
GGCGCCTACAATCCATGCCAACCCGTTCCATGTGCTCGCCGAGGCGGCATAAATCGCCGTGACGATCAGC
GGTCCAATGATCGAAGTTAGGCTGGTAAGAGCCGCGAGCGATCCTTGAAGCTGTCCCTGATGGTCGTCAT
CTACCTGCCTGGACAGCATGGCCTGCAACGCGGGCATCCCGATGCCGCCGGAAGCGAGAAGAATCATAAT
GGGGAAGGCCATCCAGCCTCGCGTCGCGAACGCCAGCAAGACGTAGCCCAGCGCGTCGGCCGCCATGCCG
GCGATAATGGCCTGCTTCTCGCCGAAACGTTTGGTGGCGGGACCAGTGACGAAGGCTTGAGCGAGGGCGT
GCAAGATTCCGAATACCGCAAGCGACAGGCCGATCATCGTCGCGCTCCAGCGAAAGCGGTCCTCGCCGAA
AATGACCCAGAGCGCTGCCGGCACCTGTCCTACGAGTTGCATGATAAAGAAGACAGTCATAAGTGCGGCG
ACGATAGTCATGCCCCGCGCCCACCGGAAGGAGCTGACTGGGTTGAAGGCTCTCAAGGGCATCGGTCGAC
GCTCTCCCTTATGCGACTCCTGCATTAGGAAGCAGCCCAGTAGTAGGTTGAGGCCGTTGAGCACCGCCGC
CGCAAGGAATGGTGCATGCAAGGAGATGGCGCCCAACAGTCCCCCGGCCACGGGGCCTGCCACCATACCC
ACGCCGAAACAAGCGCTCATGAGCCCGAAGTGGCGAGCCCGATCTTCCCCATCGGTGATGTCGGCGATAT
AGGCGCCAGCAACCGCACCTGTGGCGCCGGTGATGCCGGCCACGATGCGTCCGGCGTAGAGGATCGAGAT
CTCGATCCCGCGAAATTAATACGACTCACTATAGGGAGACCACAACGGTTTCCCTCTAGTGCCGGCTCCG
GAGAGCTCTTTAATTAAGCGGCCGCCCTGCAGGACTCGAGTTCTAGAAATAATTTTGTTTAACTTTAAGA
AGGAGATATACATATGAAATCTTCTCACCATCACCATCACCATGGTTCTTCTATGAAAATCGAAGAAGGT
AAACTGGTAATCTGGATTAACGGCGATAAAGGCTATAACGGTCTCGCTGAAGTCGGTAAGAAATTCGAGA
AAGATACCGGAATTAAAGTCACCGTTGAGCATCCGGATAAACTGGAAGAGAAATTCCCACAGGTTGCGGC
AACTGGCGATGGCCCTGACATTATCTTCTGGGCACACGACCGCTTTGGTGGCTACGCTCAATCTGGCCTG
TTGGCTGAAATCACCCCGGACAAAGCGTTCCAGGACAAGCTGTATCCGTTTACCTGGGATGCCGTACGTT
ACAACGGCAAGCTGATTGCTTACCCGATCGCTGTTGAAGCGTTATCGCTGATTTATAACAAAGATCTGCT
GCCGAACCCGCCAAAAACCTGGGAAGAGATCCCGGCGCTGGATAAAGAACTGAAAGCGAAAGGTAAGAGC
GCGCTGATGTTCAACCTGCAAGAACCGTACTTCACCTGGCCGCTGATTGCTGCTGACGGGGGTTATGCGT
TCAAGTATGAAAACGGCAAGTACGACATTAAAGACGTGGGCGTGGATAACGCTGGCGCGAAAGCGGGTCT
GACCTTCCTGGTTGACCTGATTAAAAACAAACACATGAATGCAGACACCGATTACTCCATCGCAGAAGCT
GCCTTTAATAAAGGCGAAACAGCGATGACCATCAACGGCCCGTGGGCATGGTCCAACATCGACACCAGCA
AAGTGAATTATGGTGTAACGGTACTGCCGACCTTCAAGGGTCAACCATCCAAACCGTTCGTTGGCGTGCT
GAGCGCAGGTATTAACGCCGCCAGTCCGAACAAAGAGCTGGCAAAAGAGTTCCTCGAAAACTATCTGCTG
ACTGATGAAGGTCTGGAAGCGGTTAATAAAGACAAACCGCTGGGTGCCGTAGCGCTGAAGTCTTACGAGG
AAGAGTTGGCGAAAGATCCACGTATTGCCGCCACTATGGAAAACGCCCAGAAAGGTGAAATCATGCCGAA
CATCCCGCAGATGTCCGCTTTCTGGTATGCCGTGCGTACTGCGGTGATCAACGCCGCCAGCGGTCGTCAG
ACTGTCGATGAAGCCCTGAAAGACGCGCAGACTAATTCGAGCTCGAACAACAACAACAATAACAATAACA
ACAACCTCGGGATCGAGGAAAACCTGTACTTCCAATCCAATAGGGACCTGGTGGTGGCCGCTCAGAACTT
CTTCTGCGCTGGTTGTGGAACCCCTGTGGAGCCTAAGTTCGTGAAGAGACTGCGTTACTGCGAATACCTG
GGAAAGTACTTCTGCGACTGCTGCCACTCCTACGCTGAGTCTTGCATCCCAGCCCGCATCCTGATGATGT
GGGACTTCAAGAAGTACTACGTGTCCAACTTCTCTAAGCAGCTGCTGGACAGCATCTGGCACCAGCCCAT
CTTCAACCTGCTGAGCATCGGACAGTCCCTGTACGCCAAGGCTAAGGAACTGGACAGAGTGAAGGAGATC
CAGGAACAGCTGTTCCACATCAAGAAGCTGCTGAAGACCTGCCGTTTCGCCAACTCTGCTCTGAAGGAGT
TCGAGCAGGTGCCTGGCCACCTGACCGACGAGCTGCACCTGTTCAGCCTGGAAGACCTGGTGAGAATCAA
GAAGGGCCTGCTGGCTCCACTGCTGAAGGACATCCTGAAGGCCAGCCTGGCTCACGTGGCTGGATGTGAG
CTGTGCCAGGGCAAGGGCTTCATCTGCGAGTTCTGCCAGAACACCACCGTGATCTTCCCCTTCCAGACTG
CTACCTGCCGCCGCTGCTCCGCCTGCAAAGCTTGCTTCCACAAGCAGTGCTTCCAGAGCAGCGAGTGCCC
TAGATGTGCCCGTATTACTGCTCGTAGAAAACTCCTGGAAAGTGTCGCCTCCGCCGCCACCTAAATTGGA
AGTGGATAACGGATCCGCGATCGCGGCGCGCCACCTGGTGGCCGGCCGGTACCACGCGTGCGCGCTGATC
CGGCTGCTAACAAAGCCCGAAAGGAAGCTGAGTTGGCTGCTGCCACCGCTGAGCAATAACTAGCATAACC
CCTTGGGGCCTCTAAACGGGTCTTGAGGGGTTTTTTGCTGAAAGGAGGAACTATATCCGGATATCCACAG
GACGGGTGTGGTCGCCATGATCGCGTAGTCGATAGTGGCTCCAAGTAGCGAAGCGAGCAGGACTGGGCGG
CGGCCAAAGCGGTCGGACAGTGCTCCGAGAACGGGTGCGCATAGAAATTGCATCAACGCATATAGCGCTA
GCAGCACGCCATAGTGACTGGCGATGCTGTCGGAATGGACGATATCCCGCAAGAGGCCCGGCAGTACCGG
CATAACCAAGCCTATGCCTACAGCATCCAGGGTGACGGTGCCGAGGATGACGATGAGCGCATTGTTAGAT
TTCATACACGGTGCCTGACTGCGTTAGCAATTTAACTGTGATAAACTACCGCATTAAAGCTTATCGATGA
TAAGCTGTCAAACATGAGAA
Features (pLannotate 1.2.2; 17 found; start..end, strand, type, name):
    104..208     +  promoter       AmpR promoter: bla
    209..1069    +  CDS            AmpR: β-lactamase; bla; confers resistance to ampicillin, carbenicillin, and related antibiotics
   1240..1828    +  rep_origin     ori: high-copy-number ColE1/pMB1/pBR322/pUC origin of replication
   2014..2153    -  misc_feature   bom: basis of mobility region from pBR322
   2255..2446    -  CDS            rop: Rop protein, which maintains plasmids at low copy number; rop
   2463..2843    +  CDS            YPB1_ECOLX: Protein predicted: Swiss-Prot protein existence level 4. From Escherichia coli.
   3085..3985    -  CDS            TcR (fragment): tetracycline efflux protein; tet; confers resistance to tetracycline
   4007..4025    +  promoter       T7 promoter: promoter for bacteriophage T7 RNA polymerase
   4114..4136    +  RBS            RBS: efficient ribosome binding site from bacteriophage T7 gene 10 (Olins and Rangwala, 1989)
   4156..4173    +  CDS            6xHis: 6xHis affinity tag
   4183..5283    +  CDS            MBP: maltose binding protein from E. coli; malE (mutated); This version of the gene does not encode a signal sequence, so MBP will remain in the cytosol.
   5338..5354    +  CDS            TEV site (fragment): tobacco etch virus (TEV) protease recognition and cleavage site
   5362..6081    +  CDS            RUBCNL (fragment): PACER_HUMAN - Also known as C13orf18 From Homo sapiens (Human).
   6163..6212    +  CDS            SET1 (fragment): solubility-enhancement tag derived from T7 phage gene 10B
   6220..6267    +  terminator     T7 terminator: transcription terminator for bacteriophage T7 RNA polymerase
   6293..6585    -  CDS            TcR (fragment): tetracycline efflux protein; tet; confers resistance to tetracycline
   6633..6661    -  promoter       tet promoter: E. coli promoter for tetracycline efflux protein gene
