[The description below was written by a language model from this plasmid's Addgene catalogue record and pLannotate feature annotations shown in this document.]
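Description:
2CT-PacerRH K534N is a bacterial expression plasmid built on the 2CT ligation-independent cloning backbone, designed to produce a mutant form of the Rubicon Homology (RH) domain of human Pacer (RUBCNL, also known as C13orf18 or KIAA0226L) in E. coli. The backbone is pBR322-like: it carries a ColE1/pMB1-type origin together with the bom mobility region and the rop gene, which holds copy number down and agrees with the "low copy" catalogue entry. Selection is by ampicillin through the bla gene and its native promoter. The tetracycline resistance gene appears only as two fragments flanking the expression cassette, with the tet promoter still annotated. This indicates that the gene was interrupted by the cassette and should not be expected to work as a marker.

The expression cassette runs from a T7 promoter and the phage T7 gene 10 ribosome binding site to a T7 terminator, so it requires a host that supplies T7 RNA polymerase. The encoded fusion reads 6xHis tag, cytosolic maltose binding protein lacking its signal sequence, a TEV protease recognition site, and then a roughly 720 bp fragment of RUBCNL corresponding to the RH domain. The His tag and MBP provide handles for affinity purification, MBP also aids solubility, and the TEV site allows both to be cleaved from the Pacer fragment. The name gives the substitution as K534N, while the mutation field lists only K534. A short gene 10-derived annotation downstream of the insert is probably residual vector sequence. The two sequence records (6,670 and 6,673 nt) have the same feature layout, differing by small offsets. The plasmid was used to make recombinant protein in work on RAB7A regulation of RH-domain proteins in Parkin-dependent mitophagy.
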