Addgene plasmid #216701: 2CT-PacerRH K534N
Purpose: Bacterial protein expression of Pacer RH domain mutant
Depositing lab: James Hurley. Depositing organization: University of California, Berkeley. Publication: A RAB7A phosphoswitch coordinates Rubicon Homology protein regulation of Parkin-dependent mitophagy. Tudorica DA, Basak B, Puerta Cordova AS, Khuu G, Rose K, Lazarou M, Holzbaur ELF, Hurley JH. J Cell Biol. 2024 Jul 1;223(7):e202309015. doi: 10.1083/jcb.202309015. Epub 2024 May 10. PubMed 38728007.
Backbone
  Vector backbone: 2CT
  Vector type: Bacterial Expression
Growth in bacteria
  Bacterial resistance: Ampicillin, 100 μg/mL
  Growth temperature: 37°C
  Growth strain: DH5alpha
  Copy number: Low Copy
Gene/Insert
  Gene/Insert name: Pacer
  Species: H. sapiens (human)
  Mutation: K534
  Entrez Gene: RUBCNL (a.k.a. C13orf18, KIAA0226L, PACER)
  Tag / fusion protein: MBP (N terminal on insert)
  Cloning method: Ligation Independent Cloning
Terms and licenses: Academic/Nonprofit Terms; Industry Terms: Not Available to Industry
How to cite: 2CT-PacerRH K534N was a gift from James Hurley (Addgene plasmid # 216701)
