>Addgene plasmid #216701 | 2CT-PacerRH K534N | depositor partial sequence | sequence record 422704 | Pacer RH K534N
AGGGACCTGGTGGTGGCCGCTCAGAACTTCTTCTGCGCTGGTTGTGGAACCCCTGTGGAGCCTAAGTTCG
TGAAGAGACTGCGTTACTGCGAATACCTGGGAAAGTACTTCTGCGACTGCTGCCACTCCTACGCTGAGTC
TTGCATCCCAGCCCGCATCCTGATGATGTGGGACTTCAAGAAGTACTACGTGTCCAACTTCTCTAAGCAG
CTGCTGGACAGCATCTGGCACCAGCCCATCTTCAACCTGCTGAGCATCGGACAGTCCCTGTACGCCAAGG
CTAAGGAACTGGACAGAGTGAAGGAGATCCAGGAACAGCTGTTCCACATCAAGAACCTGCTGAAGACCTG
CCGTTTCGCCAACTCTGCTCTGAAGGAGTTCGAGCAGGTGCCTGGCCACCTGACCGACGAGCTGCACCTG
TTCAGCCTGGAAGACCTGGTGAGAATCAAGAAGGGCCTGCTGGCTCCACTGCTGAAGGACATCCTGAAGG
CCAGCCTGGCTCACGTGGCTGGATGTGAGCTGTGCCAGGGCAAGGGCTTCATCTGCGAGTTCTGCCAGAA
CACCACCGTGATCTTCCCCTTCCAGACTGCTACCTGCCGCCGCTGCTCCGCCTGCCGCGCTTGCTTCCAC
AAGCAGTGCTTCCAGAGCAGCGAGTGCCCTAGATGTGCCCGTATTACTGCTCGTAGAAAACTCCTGGAAA
GTGTCGCCTCCGCCGCCACCATTGGAAGTGGATAA
